>Addgene plasmid #29181 | pEMS1381 | addgene partial sequence | sequence record 39554 | EGFP-N 5'-CGTCGCCGTCCAGCTCGACCAG-3'
ACCATGGTGGCGGAAGTTCCTATACCTTTTGAAGAATAGGAACTTCGGCGCGCCACGCGTAGACTCTTCC
TGACGTTATCTGTAATGCACAGCTGGAAGAGGTGTTCAAAGTAATTCAATTCCTTTATTAAAAAAAAGAA
AACACCAACCACTGCGTACTTTCTTCTCAAATATCACTTTTTGTCAAGTCCCATAGCTTCATAAAGTTAA
AACCTCTGGTCAAAGATAGAATACTGAGCATTTCATTGAAAATATTTCAAGCAGAGTGCATACTAGAGCA
TCCTGAAGCAATTGTCCCTTTTTCCCTCAATTAAAATTCACGGCATACTTCACAGCTATGCTGACTTTTT
TGCATATAGTTAACCATTTGCAAGCTGCTGAATGCAGTAAGTAAACAAGATGTTTAACAGAGCTGAGATT
GATCACTCTTGCTTTCTTAGGTTGTAGATCCAAGCTACAGCAATGTTCTCCTTCCTCCTTTTCTAGTATT
TCTTGTTAGCTCAGTTTGTTATTAGTCAGATTGCCAAGGGCTGGGAGGTAGGCGTAAATAAAGAGACTTC
TTGGCTTTTGACTCAGCCTTTAAGCCCTTCCCCATCAGAGCGTTTTAATCTGCCAGTGTCATATA
