>Addgene plasmid #29181 | pEMS1381 | addgene partial sequence | sequence record 39676 | pEMS1307-fwd 5'-ccgcacgtctaagaaaccat-3'
AAATAGGCGTATCACGAGGCCCTTTCGTCTTCAAGAATTAATTCCGATCATATTCAATAACCCTTAATGA
ATTCGAGCTCTCAATTTATTTGATATTGGTTGTATTAATACTTATTTAACAAACCATTTTTTACTAAATT
ACATGAAATTACTTACTGTAAAGTTATAAAAGTGTTCTTCTGATATCTTTCATTTATCTCCATCAATGGG
ATGGAAATTTTCCTCTCTATAAGAAAGAATTATATCAGTGATGTTACCCTCTTTGAAAGAATCTCTTATA
TCATGGAGGAGAGAAAGCCCTTCCCTGCTGCTATAATATTAAATAAACTGCAGCACTATCTAAGCTGCCT
TAAGCTGCCTGAATGCCTTTGCCCAATTAATTAAAAATGCTTAATCCTTGATTCAGGATTAAAGAATGTG
ACACGAGCATCCCTTTGTCATTAAAATGACACTTTTAAAAATAATGGTTTATTCTCTTCCTTTATGCCCT
TCCATATATTATATGTATATGTATGTACAAACACACACACACACACATACAAAAACAGGTGAGAGAGAGA
GAGAGACCTAATAAAGATGTGGTAAGTCATCTCAATATACCTG
