[The description below was written by a language model from this plasmid's Addgene catalogue record.]
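Description:
pEMS1381 is a plasmid from the Pleiades Promoter Project, a collection of human-derived "MiniPromoters" designed to drive selective, region- or cell-type-restricted expression in the brain. It is built on the large pEMS1306 backbone (about 16.5 kb without insert) and is propagated in E. coli as a high-copy plasmid under ampicillin selection. The record does not list the backbone's origin of replication or its other elements, and no feature table is available, so the function of the remaining backbone sequence cannot be described from the information given.

The insert is Ple210, a roughly 3.9 kb MiniPromoter assembled from human regulatory sequence of the SLITRK6 gene (SLIT and NTRK-like protein 6), cloned by restriction enzymes between SacI and MluI sites; whether those sites survived cloning is not recorded. Although the catalogue lists SLITRK6 as the associated gene, the insert is a promoter element rather than the coding sequence. It sits upstream of a backbone-encoded reporter, EGFP carrying a nuclear localization signal. The NLS concentrates fluorescence in the nucleus, which makes individual expressing cells easier to identify and count in dense tissue. The "C-terminal tag" field therefore reflects the reporter's position downstream of the cloned promoter, not a fusion to SLITRK6 protein.

The construct is intended for assessing whether Ple210 recapitulates a SLITRK6-like expression pattern. However, the depositor explicitly states that reporter expression under this MiniPromoter has not been tested in this plasmid, so its activity and specificity should be treated as unvalidated.
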