Addgene plasmid #29181: pEMS1381
Purpose: Expression of the reporter gene under the control of the MiniPromoter in this plasmid has not been tested
Depositing lab: Elizabeth Simpson. Depositing organization: University of British Columbia. Publication: A regulatory toolbox of MiniPromoters to drive selective expression in the brain. Portales-Casamar E, Swanson DJ, Liu L, de Leeuw CN, Banks KG, Ho Sui SJ, Fulton DL, Ali J, Amirabbasi M, Arenillas DJ, Babyak N, Black SF, Bonaguro RJ, Brauer E, Candido TR, Castellarin M, Chen J, Chen Y, Cheng JC, Chopra V, Docking TR, Dreolini L, D'Souza CA, Flynn EK, Glenn R, Hatakka K, Hearty TG, Imanian B, Jiang S, Khorasan-zadeh S, Komljenovic I, Laprise S, Liao NY, Lim JS, Lithwick S, Liu F, Liu J, Lu M, McConechy M, McLeod AJ, Milisavljevic M, Mis J, O'Connor K, Palma B, Palmquist DL, Schmouth JF, Swanson MI, Tam B, Ticoll A, Turner JL, Varhol R, Vermeulen J, Watkins RF, Wilson G, Wong BK, Wong SH, Wong TY, Yang GS, Ypsilanti AR, Jones SJ, Holt RA, Goldowitz D, Wasserman WW, Simpson EM. Proc Natl Acad Sci U S A. 2010 Sep 21. 107(38):16589-94. 10.1073/pnas.1009158107 PubMed 20807748.
Backbone
  Vector backbone: pEMS1306
  Backbone size w/o insert (bp): 16454
  Vector type: Pleiades Promoter Project [sic, Pleaides Plieades]
Growth in bacteria
  Bacterial resistance: Ampicillin, 100 μg/mL
  Growth temperature: 37°C
  Growth strain: DH5alpha
  Growth instructions: DH10B
  Copy number: High Copy
Gene/Insert
  Gene/Insert name: Ple210 (alt names: SLITRK6; SLIT and NTRK-like protein 6 precursor)
  Species: H. sapiens (human)
  Insert size (bp): 3939
  Entrez Gene: SLITRK6 (a.k.a. RP11-272M24.2)
  Tag / fusion protein: EGFP-NLS (C terminal on backbone)
  Cloning method: Restriction Enzyme; 5′ cloning site SacI (unknown if destroyed); 3′ cloning site MluI (unknown if destroyed)
  Sequencing primers: 5′ Unknown
Terms and licenses: Academic/Nonprofit Terms; Industry Terms: Not Available to Industry
How to cite: pEMS1381 was a gift from Elizabeth Simpson (Addgene plasmid # 29181 ; http://n2t.net/addgene:29181 ; RRID:Addgene_29181)
